Addgene plasmid #80500: pME-FusionRed-NS
Purpose: Multisite gateway entry clone for adding N-terminal fusions of FusionRed
Depositing lab: Rob Parton. Depositing organization: University of Queensland, Institute for Molecular Bioscience. Publication: A plasmid library of full-length zebrafish rab proteins for in vivo cell biology. Hall TE, Martel N, Lo HP, Xiong Z, Parton RG. Cell Logist. 2017 Mar 1;7(1):e1301151. doi: 10.1080/21592799.2017.1301151. eCollection 2017. PubMed 28396820.
Backbone
  Vector backbone: pDONR221
  Vector type: Multisite gateway middle entry clone
Growth in bacteria
  Bacterial resistance: Kanamycin, 50 μg/mL
  Growth temperature: 37°C
  Growth strain: DH5alpha
  Copy number: High Copy
Gene/Insert
  Gene/Insert name: FusionRed (no STOP)
  Species: Synthetic
  Cloning method: Gateway Cloning
  Sequencing primers: 5′ M13F; 3′ M13R
Terms and licenses: Academic/Nonprofit Terms; Industry Terms: Not Available to Industry
How to cite: pME-FusionRed-NS was a gift from Rob Parton (Addgene plasmid # 80500 ; http://n2t.net/addgene:80500 ; RRID:Addgene_80500)
