[The description below was written by a language model from this plasmid's Addgene catalogue record and pLannotate feature annotations shown in this document.]
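Description:
pME-FusionRed-NS is a multisite Gateway middle entry clone built on the pDONR221 backbone. It supplies the red fluorescent protein FusionRed as a modular coding block for assembling fusion constructs. The 3,247 bp plasmid is maintained in E. coli at high copy through a ColE1/pUC-type origin and is selected with kanamycin via an aminoglycoside phosphotransferase (KanR) gene. The depositor's sequence and the repository's sequencing result are the same length and carry the same ten annotated features in the same order. They differ only in where numbering starts on the circular map.

The payload is a synthetic FusionRed open reading frame lacking a stop codon (the "NS" in the name), flanked by attL1 and attL2 recombination sites. FusionRed is a constitutively fluorescent red protein derived from Entacmaea quadricolor with low acid sensitivity. The entry clone has no promoter driving the insert. In a multisite LR reaction, the attL sites recombine the cassette into a destination vector alongside a 5′ entry clone, which typically provides the promoter, and a 3′ entry clone. Without a stop codon, translation can read through into a coding sequence supplied by the 3′ element, placing FusionRed at the N-terminus of that protein. rrnB T1 and T2 terminators upstream of attL1 insulate the cassette from read-through transcription in bacteria. A T7 promoter sits beyond attL2, and the short lacI and lacZα fragments are backbone remnants rather than functional genes. The associated publication describes a library of full-length zebrafish rab proteins for in vivo cell biology, consistent with use in making red-tagged fusion proteins for live imaging.
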