Features (pLannotate 1.2.2; 10 found; start..end, strand, type, name):
    121..213     +  CDS            lacI (fragment): lac repressor; lacI; The lac repressor binds to the lac operator to inhibit transcription in E. coli. This inhibition can be relieved by adding lactose or isopropyl-β-D-thiogalactopyranoside (IPTG).
    268..295     -  terminator     rrnB T2 terminator: transcription terminator T2 from the E. coli rrnB gene
    427..470     +  terminator     rrnB T1 terminator: Escherichia coli rrnB; transcription terminator T1 from the E. coli rrnB gene
    517..553     -  CDS            lacZα (fragment): LacZα fragment of β-galactosidase; lacZ fragment
    569..668     +  protein_bind   attL1: mutant version of attL; recombination site for the Gateway® LR reaction LR Clonase™
    675..1370    +  CDS            FusionRed: FusionRed is a basic (constitutively fluorescent) red fluorescent protein published in 2012, derived from Entacmaea quadricolor. It has low acid sensitivity.
   1372..1471    -  protein_bind   attL2: mutant version of attL; recombination site for the Gateway® LR reaction LR Clonase™
   1489..1507    -  promoter       T7 promoter: promoter for bacteriophage T7 RNA polymerase
   1641..2450    +  CDS            KanR: aminoglycoside phosphotransferase; aph(3')-Ia; confers resistance to kanamycin in bacteria or G418 (Geneticin®) in eukaryotes
   2597..3185    +  rep_origin     ori: high-copy-number ColE1/pMB1/pBR322/pUC origin of replication
>Addgene plasmid #80500 | pME-FusionRed-NS | depositor full sequence | sequence record 167987 | pME-FusionRed-NS sequence 3247 bps
CTTTCCTGCGTTATCCCCTGATTCTGTGGATAACCGTATTACCGCCTTTGAGTGAGCTGATACCGCTCGC
CGCAGCCGAACGACCGAGCGCAGCGAGTCAGTGAGCGAGGAAGCGGAAGAGCGCCCAATACGCAAACCGC
CTCTCCCCGCGCGTTGGCCGATTCATTAATGCAGCTGGCACGACAGGTTTCCCGACTGGAAAGCGGGCAG
TGAGCGCAACGCAATTAATACGCGTACCGCTAGCCAGGAAGAGTTTGTAGAAACGCAAAAAGGCCATCCG
TCAGGATGGCCTTCTGCTTAGTTTGATGCCTGGCAGTTTATGGCGGGCGTCCTGCCCGCCACCCTCCGGG
CCGTTGCTTCACAACGTTCAAATCCGCTCCCGGCGGATTTGTCCTACTCAGGAGAGCGTTCACCGACAAA
CAACAGATAAAACGAAAGGCCCAGTCTTCCGACTGAGCCTTTCGTTTTATTTGATGCCTGGCAGTTCCCT
ACTCTCGCGTTAACGCTAGCATGGATGTTTTCCCAGTCACGACGTTGTAAAACGACGGCCAGTCTTAAGC
TCGGGCCCCAAATAATGATTTTATTTTGACTGATAGTGACCTGTTCGTTGCAACACATTGATGAGCAATG
CTTTTTTATAATGCCAACTTTGTACAAAAAAGCAGGCTGCCACCATGGTGAGCGAGCTGATTAAGGAGAA
CATGCCTATGAAACTGTACATGGAAGGAACAGTTAACAACCATCATTTCAAATGCACTAGCGAGGGAGAG
GGCAAACCTTATGAGGGTACGCAGACCATGCGGATCAAAGTGGTGGAAGGCGGCCCACTTCCATTCGCTT
TTGATATTTTGGCGACATCTTTCATGTATGGCTCACGGACGTTTATCAAACATCCTCCAGGAATCCCCGA
TTTTTTCAAGCAATCTTTTCCCGAGGGCTTCACCTGGGAAAGAGTTACTACCTATGAGGATGGTGGCGTC
CTTACAGCAACTCAGGACACATCTCTCCAGGACGGTTGCCTGATCTACAACGTGAAAGTTAGGGGCGTGA
ATTTCCCGGCGAACGGTCCGGTGATGCAAAAGAAAACCCTGGGATGGGAGGCTTCCACAGAGACAATGTA
CCCAGCGGATGGCGGTCTGGAGGGCGCTTGTGACATGGCTCTCAAACTTGTCGGAGGGGGTCACCTGATC
TGCAACCTGGAGACTACCTACAGGTCTAAGAAGCCAGCAACAAATCTGAAGATGCCAGGTGTTTATAATG
TTGACCACAGGCTTGAAAGAATTAAAGAGGCAGATGATGAGACATACGTGGAGCAGCATGAAGTGGCGGT
GGCACGGTACTCAACCGGAGGAGCTGGCGACGGAGGGAAGCACCCAGCTTTCTTGTACAAAGTTGGCATT
ATAAGAAAGCATTGCTTATCAATTTGTTGCAACGAACAGGTCACTATCAGTCAAAATAAAATCATTATTT
GCCATCCAGCTGATATCCCCTATAGTGAGTCGTATTACATGGTCATAGCTGTTTCCTGGCAGCTCTGGCC
CGTGTCTCAAAATCTCTGATGTTACATTGCACAAGATAAAATAATATCATCATGAACAATAAAACTGTCT
GCTTACATAAACAGTAATACAAGGGGTGTTATGAGCCATATTCAACGGGAAACGTCGAGGCCGCGATTAA
ATTCCAACATGGATGCTGATTTATATGGGTATAAATGGGCTCGCGATAATGTCGGGCAATCAGGTGCGAC
AATCTATCGCTTGTATGGGAAGCCCGATGCGCCAGAGTTGTTTCTGAAACATGGCAAAGGTAGCGTTGCC
AATGATGTTACAGATGAGATGGTCAGACTAAACTGGCTGACGGAATTTATGCCTCTTCCGACCATCAAGC
ATTTTATCCGTACTCCTGATGATGCATGGTTACTCACCACTGCGATCCCCGGAAAAACAGCATTCCAGGT
ATTAGAAGAATATCCTGATTCAGGTGAAAATATTGTTGATGCGCTGGCAGTGTTCCTGCGCCGGTTGCAT
TCGATTCCTGTTTGTAATTGTCCTTTTAACAGCGATCGCGTATTTCGTCTCGCTCAGGCGCAATCACGAA
TGAATAACGGTTTGGTTGATGCGAGTGATTTTGATGACGAGCGTAATGGCTGGCCTGTTGAACAAGTCTG
GAAAGAAATGCATAAACTTTTGCCATTCTCACCGGATTCAGTCGTCACTCATGGTGATTTCTCACTTGAT
AACCTTATTTTTGACGAGGGGAAATTAATAGGTTGTATTGATGTTGGACGAGTCGGAATCGCAGACCGAT
ACCAGGATCTTGCCATCCTATGGAACTGCCTCGGTGAGTTTTCTCCTTCATTACAGAAACGGCTTTTTCA
AAAATATGGTATTGATAATCCTGATATGAATAAATTGCAGTTTCATTTGATGCTCGATGAGTTTTTCTAA
TCAGAATTGGTTAATTGGTTGTAACACTGGCAGAGCATTACGCTGACTTGACGGGACGGCGCAAGCTCAT
GACCAAAATCCCTTAACGTGAGTTACGCGTCGTTCCACTGAGCGTCAGACCCCGTAGAAAAGATCAAAGG
ATCTTCTTGAGATCCTTTTTTTCTGCGCGTAATCTGCTGCTTGCAAACAAAAAAACCACCGCTACCAGCG
GTGGTTTGTTTGCCGGATCAAGAGCTACCAACTCTTTTTCCGAAGGTAACTGGCTTCAGCAGAGCGCAGA
TACCAAATACTGTTCTTCTAGTGTAGCCGTAGTTAGGCCACCACTTCAAGAACTCTGTAGCACCGCCTAC
ATACCTCGCTCTGCTAATCCTGTTACCAGTGGCTGCTGCCAGTGGCGATAAGTCGTGTCTTACCGGGTTG
GACTCAAGACGATAGTTACCGGATAAGGCGCAGCGGTCGGGCTGAACGGGGGGTTCGTGCACACAGCCCA
GCTTGGAGCGAACGACCTACACCGAACTGAGATACCTACAGCGTGAGCTATGAGAAAGCGCCACGCTTCC
CGAAGGGAGAAAGGCGGACAGGTATCCGGTAAGCGGCAGGGTCGGAACAGGAGAGCGCACGAGGGAGCTT
CCAGGGGGAAACGCCTGGTATCTTTATAGTCCTGTCGGGTTTCGCCACCTCTGACTTGAGCGTCGATTTT
TGTGATGCTCGTCAGGGGGGCGGAGCCTATGGAAAAACGCCAGCAACGCGGCCTTTTTACGGTTCCTGGC
CTTTTGCTGGCCTTTTGCTCACATGTT
