Features (pLannotate 1.2.2; 10 found; start..end, strand, type, name):
    731..823     +  CDS            lacI (fragment): lac repressor; lacI; The lac repressor binds to the lac operator to inhibit transcription in E. coli. This inhibition can be relieved by adding lactose or isopropyl-β-D-thiogalactopyranoside (IPTG).
    878..905     -  terminator     rrnB T2 terminator: transcription terminator T2 from the E. coli rrnB gene
   1037..1080    +  terminator     rrnB T1 terminator: Escherichia coli rrnB; transcription terminator T1 from the E. coli rrnB gene
   1127..1163    -  CDS            lacZα (fragment): LacZα fragment of β-galactosidase; lacZ fragment
   1179..1278    +  protein_bind   attL1: mutant version of attL; recombination site for the Gateway® LR reaction LR Clonase™
   1285..1980    +  CDS            FusionRed: FusionRed is a basic (constitutively fluorescent) red fluorescent protein published in 2012, derived from Entacmaea quadricolor. It has low acid sensitivity.
   1982..2081    -  protein_bind   attL2: mutant version of attL; recombination site for the Gateway® LR reaction LR Clonase™
   2099..2117    -  promoter       T7 promoter: promoter for bacteriophage T7 RNA polymerase
   2251..3060    +  CDS            KanR: aminoglycoside phosphotransferase; aph(3')-Ia; confers resistance to kanamycin in bacteria or G418 (Geneticin®) in eukaryotes
   3207..548     +  rep_origin     ori (across the origin): high-copy-number ColE1/pMB1/pBR322/pUC origin of replication
>Addgene plasmid #80500 | pME-FusionRed-NS | addgene full sequence | sequence record 176324 | Addgene NGS Result
CAAAAAAACCACCGCTACCAGCGGTGGTTTGTTTGCCGGATCAAGAGCTACCAACTCTTTTTCCGAAGGT
AACTGGCTTCAGCAGAGCGCAGATACCAAATACTGTTCTTCTAGTGTAGCCGTAGTTAGGCCACCACTTC
AAGAACTCTGTAGCACCGCCTACATACCTCGCTCTGCTAATCCTGTTACCAGTGGCTGCTGCCAGTGGCG
ATAAGTCGTGTCTTACCGGGTTGGACTCAAGACGATAGTTACCGGATAAGGCGCAGCGGTCGGGCTGAAC
GGGGGGTTCGTGCACACAGCCCAGCTTGGAGCGAACGACCTACACCGAACTGAGATACCTACAGCGTGAG
CTATGAGAAAGCGCCACGCTTCCCGAAGGGAGAAAGGCGGACAGGTATCCGGTAAGCGGCAGGGTCGGAA
CAGGAGAGCGCACGAGGGAGCTTCCAGGGGGAAACGCCTGGTATCTTTATAGTCCTGTCGGGTTTCGCCA
CCTCTGACTTGAGCGTCGATTTTTGTGATGCTCGTCAGGGGGGCGGAGCCTATGGAAAAACGCCAGCAAC
GCGGCCTTTTTACGGTTCCTGGCCTTTTGCTGGCCTTTTGCTCACATGTTCTTTCCTGCGTTATCCCCTG
ATTCTGTGGATAACCGTATTACCGCCTTTGAGTGAGCTGATACCGCTCGCCGCAGCCGAACGACCGAGCG
CAGCGAGTCAGTGAGCGAGGAAGCGGAAGAGCGCCCAATACGCAAACCGCCTCTCCCCGCGCGTTGGCCG
ATTCATTAATGCAGCTGGCACGACAGGTTTCCCGACTGGAAAGCGGGCAGTGAGCGCAACGCAATTAATA
CGCGTACCGCTAGCCAGGAAGAGTTTGTAGAAACGCAAAAAGGCCATCCGTCAGGATGGCCTTCTGCTTA
GTTTGATGCCTGGCAGTTTATGGCGGGCGTCCTGCCCGCCACCCTCCGGGCCGTTGCTTCACAACGTTCA
AATCCGCTCCCGGCGGATTTGTCCTACTCAGGAGAGCGTTCACCGACAAACAACAGATAAAACGAAAGGC
CCAGTCTTCCGACTGAGCCTTTCGTTTTATTTGATGCCTGGCAGTTCCCTACTCTCGCGTTAACGCTAGC
ATGGATGTTTTCCCAGTCACGACGTTGTAAAACGACGGCCAGTCTTAAGCTCGGGCCCCAAATAATGATT
TTATTTTGACTGATAGTGACCTGTTCGTTGCAACAAATTGATGAGCAATGCTTTTTTATAATGCCAACTT
TGTACAAAAAAGCAGGCTGCCACCATGGTGAGCGAGCTGATTAAGGAGAACATGCCTATGAAACTGTACA
TGGAAGGAACAGTTAACAACCATCATTTCAAATGCACTAGCGAGGGAGAGGGCAAACCTTATGAGGGTAC
GCAGACCATGCGGATCAAAGTGGTGGAAGGCGGCCCACTTCCATTCGCTTTTGATATTTTGGCGACATCT
TTCATGTATGGCTCACGGACGTTTATCAAACATCCTCCAGGAATCCCCGATTTTTTCAAGCAATCTTTTC
CCGAGGGCTTCACCTGGGAAAGAGTTACTACCTATGAGGATGGTGGCGTCCTTACAGCAACTCAGGACAC
ATCTCTCCAGGACGGTTGCCTGATCTACAACGTGAAAGTTAGGGGCGTGAATTTCCCGGCGAACGGTCCG
GTGATGCAAAAGAAAACCCTGGGATGGGAGGCTTCCACAGAGACAATGTACCCAGCGGATGGCGGTCTGG
AGGGCGCTTGTGACATGGCTCTCAAACTTGTCGGAGGGGGTCACCTGATCTGCAACCTGGAGACTACCTA
CAGGTCTAAGAAGCCAGCAACAAATCTGAAGATGCCAGGTGTTTATAATGTTGACCACAGGCTTGAAAGA
ATTAAAGAGGCAGATGATGAGACATACGTGGAGCAGCATGAAGTGGCGGTGGCACGGTACTCAACCGGAG
GAGCTGGCGACGGAGGGAAGCACCCAGCTTTCTTGTACAAAGTTGGCATTATAAGAAAGCATTGCTTATC
AATTTGTTGCAACGAACAGGTCACTATCAGTCAAAATAAAATCATTATTTGCCATCCAGCTGATATCCCC
TATAGTGAGTCGTATTACATGGTCATAGCTGTTTCCTGGCAGCTCTGGCCCGTGTCTCAAAATCTCTGAT
GTTACATTGCACAAGATAAAAATATATCATCATGAACAATAAAACTGTCTGCTTACATAAACAGTAATAC
AAGGGGTGTTATGAGCCATATTCAACGGGAAACGTCGAGGCCGCGATTAAATTCCAACATGGATGCTGAT
TTATATGGGTATAAATGGGCTCGCGATAATGTCGGGCAATCAGGTGCGACAATCTATCGCTTGTATGGGA
AGCCCGATGCGCCAGAGTTGTTTCTGAAACATGGCAAAGGTAGCGTTGCCAATGATGTTACAGATGAGAT
GGTCAGACTAAACTGGCTGACGGAATTTATGCCTCTTCCGACCATCAAGCATTTTATCCGTACTCCTGAT
GATGCATGGTTACTCACCACTGCGATCCCCGGAAAAACAGCATTCCAGGTATTAGAAGAATATCCTGATT
CAGGTGAAAATATTGTTGATGCGCTGGCAGTGTTCCTGCGCCGGTTGCATTCGATTCCTGTTTGTAATTG
TCCTTTTAACAGCGATCGCGTATTTCGTCTCGCTCAGGCGCAATCACGAATGAATAACGGTTTGGTTGAT
GCGAGTGATTTTGATGACGAGCGTAATGGCTGGCCTGTTGAACAAGTCTGGAAAGAAATGCATAAACTTT
TGCCATTCTCACCGGATTCAGTCGTCACTCATGGTGATTTCTCACTTGATAACCTTATTTTTGACGAGGG
GAAATTAATAGGTTGTATTGATGTTGGACGAGTCGGAATCGCAGACCGATACCAGGATCTTGCCATCCTA
TGGAACTGCCTCGGTGAGTTTTCTCCTTCATTACAGAAACGGCTTTTTCAAAAATATGGTATTGATAATC
CTGATATGAATAAATTGCAGTTTCATTTGATGCTCGATGAGTTTTTCTAATCAGAATTGGTTAATTGGTT
GTAACACTGGCAGAGCATTACGCTGACTTGACGGGACGGCGCAAGCTCATGACCAAAATCCCTTAACGTG
AGTTACGCGTCGTTCCACTGAGCGTCAGACCCCGTAGAAAAGATCAAAGGATCTTCTTGAGATCCTTTTT
TTCTGCGCGTAATCTGCTGCTTGCAAA
